Addgene plasmid #147578: pAc5.1B-EGFP-DmCYFIP1_T
Purpose: Insect Expression of DmCYFIP1
Depositing lab: Elisa Izaurralde. Depositing organization: Max Planck Institute for Developmental Biology. Publication: 4E-BPs require non-canonical 4E-binding motifs and a lateral surface of eIF4E to repress translation. Igreja C, Peter D, Weiler C, Izaurralde E. Nat Commun. 2014 Sep 2;5:4790. doi: 10.1038/ncomms5790. PubMed 25179781.
Backbone
  Vector backbone: Unknown
  Vector type: Insect Expression
Growth in bacteria
  Bacterial resistance: Ampicillin, 100 μg/mL
  Growth temperature: 37°C
  Growth strain: DH5alpha
  Copy number: Low Copy
Gene/Insert
  Gene/Insert name: DmCYFIP1 (alt names: Cytoplasmic FMR1-interacting protein; Sra-1 CG4931)
  Species: D. melanogaster (fly)
  Mutation: 5 silent and one non silent A146V mutations compared to the sequence given by NCBI:NM_142190.3
  Entrez Gene: Sra-1 (a.k.a. Dmel_CG4931, CG4931, CYFIP, CYFIP1/2, DSra-1, Dmel\CG4931, PIR121, PIR121/Sra-1, Sra, Sra-1/CYFIP, Sra1, Sra1/PIR121, cyfip, dSra, sra-1, sra1)
  Cloning method: Unknown
Terms and licenses: Academic/Nonprofit Terms; Industry Terms: Not Available to Industry
Depositor comments: Plasmids from this collection were made available to the research community and donated after the lab closed. Please note that the sequence provided by the depositing laboratory may be theoretical/predicted or based on Sanger sequencing results. There may be discrepancies between sequencing results obtained by Addgene and the depositor sequence. If an Addgene verified sequence is not available, please contact before placing your order to request that our lab fully sequence the plasmid.
How to cite: pAc5.1B-EGFP-DmCYFIP1_T was a gift from Elisa Izaurralde (Addgene plasmid # 147578 ; http://n2t.net/addgene:147578 ; RRID:Addgene_147578)
