[The description below was written by a language model from this plasmid's Addgene catalogue record and pLannotate feature annotations shown in this document.]
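Description:
pAc5.1B-EGFP-DmCYFIP1_T is a 9.9 kb insect expression plasmid that produces Drosophila melanogaster CYFIP1 (Cytoplasmic FMR1-interacting protein, the product of the Sra-1/CG4931 gene) as an EGFP fusion. The catalogue lists the backbone as unknown, although the plasmid name and annotated parts point to a pAc5.1-type vector. It is propagated in E. coli through a ColE1/pUC-family origin and selected with ampicillin via the β-lactamase gene and its native promoter. The origin is annotated as high-copy, whereas the catalogue records the plasmid as low copy. Short fragments of a tetracycline resistance gene and of SV40 large T antigen are also detected; these appear to be non-functional backbone remnants. No selectable marker for insect cells is annotated.

Expression is driven by the Drosophila actin 5C (Ac5) promoter, a strong constitutive promoter commonly used in cultured fly cells. Immediately downstream lies the EGFP coding sequence, followed closely by the full Sra-1 open reading frame, an arrangement that places EGFP at the N-terminus of CYFIP1. A V5 epitope tag sequence sits just after the insert, but the record does not indicate whether it is translated in frame or excluded by a stop codon. An SV40 polyadenylation signal region follows the cassette. Relative to the NCBI reference transcript, the insert carries five silent changes and one amino-acid substitution, A146V. The fluorescent tag allows detection, localisation or pull-down of the protein. The associated publication concerns eIF4E-binding proteins and translational repression, suggesting use in interaction or functional assays in that context. The depositor sequence may be theoretical or only partly verified.
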