Features (pLannotate 1.2.2; 10 found; start..end, strand, type, name):
     56..2568    +  promoter       Ac5 promoter: Drosophila melanogaster actin 5C promoter
   2588..3304    +  CDS            EGFP: EGFP is a basic (constitutively fluorescent) green fluorescent protein published in 1996, derived from Aequorea victoria. It is reported to be a rapidly-maturing weak dimer with moderate acid sensitivity.
   3314..7186    +  CDS            Sra-1: CYFIP_DROME - Also known as Cyfip From Drosophila melanogaster (Fruit fly).
   7225..7266    +  CDS            V5 tag: epitope tag from simian virus 5
   7366..7500    -  polyA_signal   SV40 poly(A) signal: SV40 polyadenylation signal
   7523..7607    -  CDS            large T antigen (fragment): large T antigen from SV40 (simian virus 40)
   7608..8078    +  CDS            TcR (fragment): tetracycline efflux protein; tet; confers resistance to tetracycline
   8122..8710    -  rep_origin     ori: high-copy-number ColE1/pMB1/pBR322/pUC origin of replication
   8881..9741    -  CDS            AmpR: β-lactamase; bla; confers resistance to ampicillin, carbenicillin, and related antibiotics
   9742..9846    -  promoter       AmpR promoter: bla
>Addgene plasmid #147578 | pAc5.1B-EGFP-DmCYFIP1_T | depositor full sequence | sequence record 290025 | Full Sequence
CTTCAAGGAATTAATTCTATATTCTAAAAACACAAATGATACTTCTAAAAAAAATCATGAATGGCATCAA
CTCTGAATCAAATCTTTGCAGATGCACCTACTTCTCATTTCCACTGTCACATCATTTTTCCAGATCTCGC
TGCCTGTTATGTGGCCCACAAACCAAGACACGTTTTATGGCCATTAAAGCTGGCTGATCGTCGCCAAACA
CCAAATACATATCAATATGTACATTCGAGAAAGAAGCGATCAAAGAAGCGTCTTCGGGCGAGTAGGAGAA
TGCGGAGGAGAAGGAGAACGAGCTGATCTAGTATCTCTCCACAATCCAATGCCAACTGACCAACTGGCCA
TATTCGGAGCAATTTGAAGCCAATTTCCATCGCCTGGCGATCGCTCCATTCTTGGCTATATGTTTTTCAC
CGTTCCCGGGGCCATTTTCAAAGACTCGTCGGTAAGATAAGATTGTGTCACTCGCTGTCTCTCTTCATTT
GTCGAAGAATGCTGAGGAATTTCGCGATGACGTCGGCGAGTATTTTGAAGAATGAGAATAATTTGTATTT
ATACGAAAATCAGTTAGTGGAATTTTCTACAAAAACATGTTATCTATAGATAATTTTGTTGCAAAATATG
TTGACTATGACAAAGATTGTATGTATATACCTTTAATGTATTCTCATTTTCTTATGTATTTATAATGGCA
ATGATGATACTGATGATATTTTAAGATGATGCCAGACCACAGGCTGATTTCTGCGTCTTTTGCCGAACGC
AGTGCATGTGCGGTTGTTGTTTTTTGGAATAGTTTCAATTTTCGGACTGTCCGCTTTGATTTCAGTTTCT
TGGCTTATTCAAAAAGCAAAGTAAAGCCAAAAAAGCGAGATGGCAATACCAAATGCGGCAAAACGGTAGT
GGAAGGAAAGGGGTGCGGGGCAGCGGAAGGAAGGGTGGGGCGGGGCGTGGCGGGGTCTGTGGCTGGGCGC
GACGTCACCGACGTTGGAGCCACTCCTTTGACCATGTGTGCGTGTGTGTATTATTCGTGTCTCGCCACTC
GCCGGTTGTTTTTTTCTTTTTATCTCGCTCTCTCTAGCGCCATCTCGTACGCATGCTCAACGCACCGCAT
GTTGCCGTGTCCTTTATGCGTCATTTTGGCTCGAAATAGGCAATTATTTAAACAAAGATTAGTCAACGAA
AACGCTAAAATAAATAAGTCTACAATATGGTTACTTATTGCCATGTGTGTGCAGCCAACGATAGCAACAA
AAGCAACAACACAGTGGCTTTCCCTCTTTCACTTTTTGTTTGCAAGCGCGTGCGAGCAAGACGGCACGAC
CGGCAAACGCAATTACGCTGACAAAGAGCAGACGAAGTTTTGGCCGAAAAACATCAAGGCGCCTGATACG
AATGCATTTGCAATAACAATTGCGATATTTAATATTGTTTATGAAGCTGTTTGACTTCAAAACACACAAA
AAAAAAAATAAAACAAATTATTTGAAAGAGAATTAGGAATCGGACAGCTTATCGTTACGGGCTAACAGCA
CACCGAGACGAAATAGCTTACCTGACGTCACAGCCTCTGGAAGAACTGCCGCCAAGCAGAGAGAGAGAGA
AAAAGAGGGAGAGCAGCTTAGACCGCATGTGCTTGTGTGTGAGGCGTCTCTCTCTTCGTCTCCTGTTTGC
GCAAACGCATAGACTGCACTGAGAAAATCGATTACCTATTTTTTATGAATGAATATTTGCACTATTACTA
TTCAAAACTATTAAGATAGCAATCACATTCAATAGCCAAATACTATACCACCTGAGCGATGCAACGAAAT
GATCAATTTGAGCAAAAATGCTGCATATTTAGGACGGCATCATTATAGAAATGCTTCTTGCTGTGTACTT
TTCTCTCGTCTGGCAGCTGTTTCGCCGTTATTGTTAAAACCGGCTTAAGTTAGGTGTGTTTTCTACGACT
AGTGATGCCCCTACTAGAAGATGTGTGTTGCACAAATGTCCCTGAATAACCAATTTGAAGTGCAGATAGC
AGTAAACGTAAGCTAATATGAATATTATTTAACTGTAATGTTTTAATATCGCTGGACATTACTAATAAAC
CCACTATAAACACATGTACATATGTATGTTTTGGCATACAATGAGTAGTTGGGGAAAAAATGTGTAAAAG
CACCGTGACCATCACAGCATAAAGATAACCAGCTGAAGTATCGAATATGAGTAACCCCCAAATTGAATCA
CATGCCGCAACTGATAGGACCCATGGAAGTACACTCTTCATGGCGATATACAAGACACACACAAGCACGA
ACACCCAGTTGCGGAGGAAATTCTCCGTAAATGAAAACCCAATCGGCGAACAATTCATACCCATATATGG
TAAAAGTTTTGAACGCGACTTGAGAGCGGAGAGCATTGCGGCTGATAAGGTTTTAGCGCTAAGCGGGCTT
TATAAAACGGGCTGCGGGACCAGTTTTCATATCACTACCGTTTGAGTTCTTGTGCTGTGTGGATACTCCT
CCCGACACAAAGCCGCTCCATCAGCCAGCAGTCGTCTAATCCAGAGACCCCGGATCGGGGTACCAACATG
GTGAGCAAGGGCGAGGAGCTGTTCACCGGGGTGGTGCCCATCCTGGTCGAGCTGGACGGCGACGTAAACG
GCCACAAGTTCAGCGTGTCCGGCGAGGGCGAGGGCGATGCCACCTACGGCAAGCTGACCCTGAAGTTCAT
CTGCACCACCGGCAAGCTGCCCGTGCCCTGGCCCACCCTCGTGACCACCCTGACCTACGGCGTGCAGTGC
TTCAGCCGCTACCCCGACCACATGAAGCAGCACGACTTCTTCAAGTCCGCCATGCCCGAAGGCTACGTCC
AGGAGCGCACCATCTTCTTCAAGGACGACGGCAACTACAAGACCCGCGCCGAGGTGAAGTTCGAGGGCGA
CACCCTGGTGAACCGCATCGAGCTGAAGGGCATCGACTTCAAGGAGGACGGCAACATCCTGGGGCACAAG
CTGGAGTACAACTACAACAGCCACAACGTCTATATCATGGCCGACAAGCAGAAGAACGGCATCAAGGTGA
ACTTCAAGATCCGCCACAACATCGAGGACGGCAGCGTGCAGCTCGCCGACCACTACCAGCAGAACACCCC
CATCGGCGACGGCCCCGTGCTGCTGCCCGACAACCACTACCTGAGCACCCAGTCCGCCCTGAGCAAAGAC
CCCAACGAGAAGCGCGATCACATGGTCCTGCTGGAGTTCGTGACCGCCGCCGGGATCACTCTCGGCATGG
ACGAGCTGTACAAGCCAAGCTTAATGACGGAGAAGATTACGCTAGCCGACGCGCTGTCCAACGTGGAGGT
GTTGGACGAGCTATCCCTGCCGGACGAGCAGCCCTGCATCGAGGCGCAGCCCTGCTCGATTATCTACAAG
GCAAACTTCGATACGAATTTCGAGGATCGCAATGGATTTGTCACGGGTATCGCCAAGTACATCGAGGAGG
CCACCACCCATGCCAACTTGAATGTGCTCCTGGACGAGGGGCAGAAACACGCAGTAATGCTCTACACCTG
GCGCTGCTGCTCGCGCGCCATTCCGCAGCCCAAGTCCAATGAGCAGCCGAACCGCGTGGAGATCTACGAG
AAGACGGTCGAGGTGCTAGCCCCGGAGGTGAACAAGCTGCTCAACTTCATGTACTTCCAACGCAAGGCCA
TCGAGGCCTTCTCCGGCGAGGTGAAGCGCTTGTGCCACGTCGAGAAGCGCAAGGACTTCGTGTCCGAGGC
GTACCTATTGACGCTAGGCAAGTTTATTAACATGTTTGCCGTGCTGGACGAGCTGAAGAACATGAAGTCC
AGCGTGAAGAACGATTACTCCACCTACAGGCGAGCTGCGCAGTTCCTCAAAGTGATGTCGGACTCGCACA
CTTTGCAGGAGTCGCAGAATCTGTCCATGTTCCTGGCCACGCAGAACAAGATTCGCGACACGGTCAAGGA
CACGCTGGAGAAGATCGTGGGCTACGAGGATCTGCTCTCAGATGTGGTCAACATTTGCGTGCATATGTTC
GAGACAAAGATGTACTTGACCCCTGAGGAGAAGCACATGCTGGTAAAAGTTATGGGCTTTGGCCTGTTCC
TTATGGACAGCGATGCGTGCAATATCAACAAACTTGATCAAAAGAAGAAGATACGGCTGGATCGCATCGA
TCGCATCTTTAAGAACCTGGAAGTGGTGCCCCTCTTCGGCGACATGCAGATTGCTCCCTTCAACTACATA
AAGCGCAGCAAGCACTTCGATTCCAGCAAGTGGCCGCTGTCCAGCTCTAACGCCATCAGCCCACAGGCGG
ATCTAATGGTGCATTTGCCGCAGATACGCGAGGATCACGTCAAGTACATTTCGGAGCTGGCGCGATACAC
AAACGAGGTGACCACCACCGTCAAGGAGAATCCCTCTGATGCCGAGAACCGGATTACGGCCGACCTGGCT
CTGCGCGGCCTTCAATTGCTGTCCGAGTGGACCAGTGTGGTCACCGAGTTGTACTCCTGGAAGCTCCTGC
ATCCGACTGATCATCACCAGAACAAGGAGTGCCCCGTGGAGGCTGAGGAGTACGAGCGGGCCACCCGCTA
CAATTACACCTCGGAAGAGAAGTTCGCGCTGATCGAGGTCATCGCCATGATAAAGGGACTGCAGGTGCTA
ATGGCGCGCATTGAAACCGTATTGTGCGAGGCTATCCGGCGTAACATCTATTCCGAGCTGCAGGACTTCG
TGCAGCTTTCGCTTCGTGAACCGCTGCGAAAGGCCGTAAAAAATAAGAAGGATCTTATCCGGAGCATCAT
CATGTCGGTGCGAGAGACATCGGCGGACTGGCAAAAGGGCTATGAGCCCACCGACGATCCAGTGGCCAAG
GGCAAGAAGGATCCCGACGGCGGCTTCCGCATCCAGGTGCCTCGCCTCAATGTGGGACCTTCCTCCACTC
AGCTATACATGGTGCGCACCATGCTGGAGTCTCTGATTGCCGACAAAAGCGGCGGCAAGCGCACTTTGCG
CAAGGACATCGACGGAAACTGTTTGCTGCAGATCGACACGTTCCACAAGACATCGTTCTACTGGAGCTAC
TTGCTCAACTTCAGCGACACGCTTCAGAAGTGCTGCGATCTCTCGCAGCTGTGGTATCGCGAGTTCTACT
TGGAGATGACCATGGGTCGTAAGGTTAACAAGTGCTTGGTGCGGCATCAGCACAACGAGGAGTGCAAGGA
TCTGATCACCATGGAGAAGCGCATTCAGTTTCCGATTGAAATGTCCATGCCCTGGATCCTAACCGATCAC
ATTCTGCAAACGAAGGAGCCCTCAATGATGGAATTTGTCTTGTATCCCCTGGACTTGTACAACGACTCGG
CGTACTACGCACTCACTGTCTTCCGAAAGCAGTTCCTGTACGACGAAGTGGAGGCCGAAGTCAATCTGTG
CTTCGATCAATTTGTCTACAAGCTGAGCGAGCAGATCTTTGCCCATTACAAGCAATTGGCGGGCAGCATC
TTCTTGGACAAGCGATTCCGTTTGGAGTGCGAGGTACTCGGTTTCAACTTCCAGTCGTATCCCCGCAATA
ATCGTTATGAGACCTTGTTAAAACAACGACATGTCCAACTTTTGGGCCGTTCTATTGACTTGAACAAACT
GATCACACAACGCATAAACGCCAACATGCACAAGAGCATTGAGTTGGCCATCAGTCGTTTCGAGGGCAAC
GATATAACCGGCATTGTGGAACTCGAAGGCCTGCTAGAGGCGAATCGAATTTGCCACAAGTTGCTAAGCA
AGTACTTGGCCCTGGATAACTTTGACGGCATGGTAAAGGAGGCTAACCACAATGTACTGGCGCCTTACGG
CAGAATAACACTGCACGTCTTTGTGGAATTGAACTACGACTTTCTGGTCAATTACTGCTATAATGCAGCC
ACGAATCGTTTCATTCGAACCAAAGTGAATCTTTCGTCGTCACAGGCTATTCAGCGTGAGAAGCCGCCAC
AAATGTCCCATTACTATCTGTGGGGTTCCAAGCAGCTGAATGCTGCCTATTCCACACAGTATGGCCAGTA
CACTGGCTTTGTAGGTTCACCGCATTTCCATGCCATGTGCCGCCTGCTGGGCTATCAGGGCATAGCAGTC
GTCATGGACATTATACTGAAGGACATTGTTAAGCCACTGATCCAGGGCTCGCTGCTGCAGTTCACCAAGA
CGCTGATGATTGCCATGCCCAAGTCATGCAAACTACCCCGTTGCGAATATGGTTCGCCTGGAGTGCTCAG
CTACTATCAGGCTCATCTTACAGACATCGTGCAATATCCGGACGCGAAGACAGAGCTATTTCAGTCTTTC
CGGGAGTTTGGCAACAGCATTATCTTTTGCCTGCTGATCGAACAGGCGCTCTCGCAGGAGGAGGTGTGCG
ATCTACTGCACGCCGCCCTCTTCCAGAACATCTTTCCCAGACCTTTTTGCAAAGAGAATGAAAAACCGGA
GGCTAAGCAAAAGCGTCTTGAAGCACAGTTTGCCAATCTGCAGATAGTTTCAAACGTGGAAAAGATTGGC
ACTGCAAAGCAAGCAATGATAGCACGAGAGGGAGATTTGCTGACTCGTGAGCGTCTTTGCTGTGGCCTCA
GCATTTTTGAAGTTATTCTCAACCGCGTGAAGAGCTATTTGGACGACCCTGTGTGGTGTGGTCCTCCACC
GGCCAACGGGATTATCCACGTGGATGAGTGCTCGGAGTTCCATCGCCTTTGGTCGGCTCTGCAGTTCGTT
TATTGCATTCCAGTCAGGGGAACGGAGTACACCATCGAGGAGCTCTTCGGCGAAGGTCTGAACTGGGCTG
GCTGCGTCATGATCGTACTGCTGGGACAGCAGCGTCGCTTCGAGGCTCTGGACTTTTGCTACCACATTCT
GCGGGTACAGCGCGTCGATGGCAAGGATGAGGACGTAAAGGGCATTCAATTGAAGCGAATGGTGGATCGG
ATTCGTCGGTTCCAAGTATTAAACTCACAAATCTTCTCCATTCTCAACAAGTATCTAAAGGGCGGCGATG
GCGAGGGCTCAAATGTGGAGCACGTGCGGTGTTTTCCACCGCCTCAGCATCCCTCGGTCATATCGTCCTC
GTCGCACTACCAGGATCCCCAGAAGCTGCGGCAGAGCATAAACAATTGAGCGGCCGCTCGAGTCTAGAGG
GCCCGCGGTTCGAAGGTAAGCCTATCCCTAACCCTCTCCTCGGTCTCGATTCTACGCGTACCGGTCATCA
TCACCATCACCATTGAGTTTAAACCCGCTGATCAGCCTCGACTGTGCCTTCTAAGGCCTGAGCTCGCTGA
TCAGCCTCGATCGAGGATCCAGACATGATAAGATACATTGATGAGTTTGGACAAACCACAACTAGAATGC
AGTGAAAAAAATGCTTTATTTGTGAAATTTGTGATGCTATTGCTTTATTTGTAACCATTATAAGCTGCAA
TAAACAAGTTAACAACAACAATTGCATTCATTTTATGTTTCAGGTTCAGGGGGAGGTGTGGGAGGTTTTT
TAAAGCAAGTAAAACCTCTACAAATGTGGTATGGCTGATTATGATCAGTCGACCGATGCCCTTGAGAGCC
TTCAACCCAGTCAGCTCCTTCCGGTGGGCGCGGGGCATGACTATCGTCGCCGCACTTATGACTGTCTTCT
TTATCATGCAACTCGTAGGACAGGTGCCGGCAGCGCTCTGGGTCATTTTCGGCGAGGACCGCTTTCGCTG
GAGCGCGACGATGATCGGCCTGTCGCTTGCGGTATTCGGAATCTTGCACGCCCTCGCTCAAGCCTTCGTC
ACTGGTCCCGCCACCAAACGTTTCGGCGAGAAGCAGGCCATTATCGCCGGCATGGCGGCCGACGCGCTGG
GCTACGTCTTGCTGGCGTTCGCGACGCGAGGCTGGATGGCCTTCCCCATTATGATTCTTCTCGCTTCCGG
CGGCATCGGGATGCCCGCGTTGCAGGCCATGCTGTCCAGGCAGGTAGATGACGACCATCAGGGACAGCTT
CAAGGATCGCTCGCGGCTCTTACCAGCCAGCAAAAGGCCAGGAACCGTAAAAAGGCCGCGTTGCTGGCGT
TTTTCCATAGGCTCCGCCCCCCTGACGAGCATCACAAAAATCGACGCTCAAGTCAGAGGTGGCGAAACCC
GACAGGACTATAAAGATACCAGGCGTTTCCCCCTGGAAGCTCCCTCGTGCGCTCTCCTGTTCCGACCCTG
CCGCTTACCGGATACCTGTCCGCCTTTCTCCCTTCGGGAAGCGTGGCGCTTTCTCAATGCTCACGCTGTA
GGTATCTCAGTTCGGTGTAGGTCGTTCGCTCCAAGCTGGGCTGTGTGCACGAACCCCCCGTTCAGCCCGA
CCGCTGCGCCTTATCCGGTAACTATCGTCTTGAGTCCAACCCGGTAAGACACGACTTATCGCCACTGGCA
GCAGCCACTGGTAACAGGATTAGCAGAGCGAGGTATGTAGGCGGTGCTACAGAGTTCTTGAAGTGGTGGC
CTAACTACGGCTACACTAGAAGGACAGTATTTGGTATCTGCGCTCTGCTGAAGCCAGTTACCTTCGGAAA
AAGAGTTGGTAGCTCTTGATCCGGCAAACAAACCACCGCTGGTAGCGGTGGTTTTTTTGTTTGCAAGCAG
CAGATTACGCGCAGAAAAAAAGGATCTCAAGAAGATCCTTTGATCTTTTCTACGGGGTCTGACGCTCAGT
GGAACGAAAACTCACGTTAAGGGATTTTGGTCATGAGATTATCAAAAAGGATCTTCACCTAGATCCTTTT
AAATTAAAAATGAAGTTTTAAATCAATCTAAAGTATATATGAGTAAACTTGGTCTGACAGTTACCAATGC
TTAATCAGTGAGGCACCTATCTCAGCGATCTGTCTATTTCGTTCATCCATAGTTGCCTGACTCCCCGTCG
TGTAGATAACTACGATACGGGAGGGCTTACCATCTGGCCCCAGTGCTGCAATGATACCGCGAGACCCACG
CTCACCGGCTCCAGATTTATCAGCAATAAACCAGCCAGCCGGAAGGGCCGAGCGCAGAAGTGGTCCTGCA
ACTTTATCCGCCTCCATCCAGTCTATTAATTGTTGCCGGGAAGCTAGAGTAAGTAGTTCGCCAGTTAATA
GTTTGCGCAACGTTGTTGCCATTGCTGCAGGCATCGTGGTGTCACGCTCGTCGTTTGGTATGGCTTCATT
CAGCTCCGGTTCCCAACGATCAAGGCGAGTTACATGATCCCCCATGTTGTGCAAAAAAGCGGTTAGCTCC
TTCGGTCCTCCGATCGTTGTCAGAAGTAAGTTGGCCGCAGTGTTATCACTCATGGTTATGGCAGCACTGC
ATAATTCTCTTACTGTCATGCCATCCGTAAGATGCTTTTCTGTGACTGGTGAGTACTCAACCAAGTCATT
CTGAGAATAGTGTATGCGGCGACCGAGTTGCTCTTGCCCGGCGTCAACACGGGATAATACCGCGCCACAT
AGCAGAACTTTAAAAGTGCTCATCATTGGAAAACGTTCTTCGGGGCGAAAACTCTCAAGGATCTTACCGC
TGTTGAGATCCAGTTCGATGTAACCCACTCGTGCACCCAACTGATCTTCAGCATCTTTTACTTTCACCAG
CGTTTCTGGGTGAGCAAAAACAGGAAGGCAAAATGCCGCAAAAAAGGGAATAAGGGCGACACGGAAATGT
TGAATACTCATACTCTTCCTTTTTCAATATTATTGAAGCATTTATCAGGGTTATTGTCTCATGAGCGGAT
ACATATTTGAATGTATTTAGAAAAATAAACAAATAGGGGTTCCGCGCACATTTCCCCGAAAAGTGCCACC
TGACGTCTAAGAAACCATTATTATCATGACATTAACCTATAAAAATAGGCGTATCACGAGGCCCTTTCGT
